>Addgene plasmid #163798 | SlugABEmax | addgene full sequence | sequence record 328010 | Addgene NGS Result
TTTCCATTGACGTCAATGGGTGGAGTATTTACGGTAAACTGCCCACTTGGCAGTACATCAAGTGTATCAT
ATGCCAAGTACGCCCCCTATTGACGTCAATGACGGTAAATGGCCCGCCTGGCATTATGCCCAGTACATGA
CCTTATGGGACTTTCCTACTTGGCAGTACATCTACGTATTAGTCATCGCTATTACCATGGTGATGCGGTT
TTGGCAGTACATCAATGGGCGTGGATAGCGGTTTGACTCACGGGGATTTCCAAGTCTCCACCCCATTGAC
GTCAATGGGAGTTTGTTTTGGCACCAAAATCAACGGGACTTTCCAAAATGTCGTAACAACTCCGCCCCAT
TGACGCAAATGGGCGGTAGGCGTGTACGGTGGGAGGTCTATATAAGCAGAGCTGGTTTAGTGAACCGTCA
GATCCGCTAGAGATCCGCGGCCGCTAATACGACTCACTATAGGGAGAGCCGCCACCATGAAACGGACAGC
CGACGGAAGCGAGTTCGAGTCACCAAAGAAGAAGCGGAAAGTCTCTGAAGTCGAGTTTAGCCACGAGTAT
TGGATGAGGCACGCACTGACCCTGGCAAAGCGAGCATGGGATGAAAGAGAAGTCCCCGTGGGCGCCGTGC
TGGTGCACAACAATAGAGTGATCGGAGAGGGATGGAACAGGCCAATCGGCCGCCACGACCCTACCGCACA
CGCAGAGATCATGGCACTGAGGCAGGGAGGCCTGGTCATGCAGAATTACCGCCTGATCGATGCCACCCTG
TATGTGACACTGGAGCCATGCGTGATGTGCGCAGGAGCAATGATCCACAGCAGGATCGGAAGAGTGGTGT
TCGGAGCACGGGACGCCAAGACCGGCGCAGCAGGCTCCCTGATGGATGTGCTGCACCACCCCGGCATGAA
CCACCGGGTGGAGATCACAGAGGGAATCCTGGCAGACGAGTGCGCCGCCCTGCTGAGCGATTTCTTTAGA
ATGCGGAGACAGGAGATCAAGGCCCAGAAGAAGGCACAGAGCTCCACCGACTCTGGAGGATCTAGCGGAG
GATCCTCTGGAAGCGAGACACCAGGCACAAGCGAGTCCGCCACACCAGAGAGCTCCGGCGGCTCCTCCGG
AGGATCCTCTGAGGTGGAGTTTTCCCACGAGTACTGGATGAGACATGCCCTGACCCTGGCCAAGAGGGCA
CGCGATGAGAGGGAGGTGCCTGTGGGAGCCGTGCTGGTGCTGAACAATAGAGTGATCGGCGAGGGCTGGA
ACAGAGCCATCGGCCTGCACGACCCAACAGCCCATGCCGAAATTATGGCCCTGAGACAGGGCGGCCTGGT
CATGCAGAACTACAGACTGATTGACGCCACCCTGTACGTGACATTCGAGCCTTGCGTGATGTGCGCCGGC
GCCATGATCCACTCTAGGATCGGCCGCGTGGTGTTTGGCGTGAGGAACGCAAAAACCGGCGCCGCAGGCT
CCCTGATGGACGTGCTGCACTACCCCGGCATGAATCACCGCGTCGAAATTACCGAGGGAATCCTGGCAGA
TGAATGTGCCGCCCTGCTGTGCTATTTCTTTCGGATGCCTAGACAGGTGTTCAATGCTCAGAAGAAGGCC
CAGAGCTCCACCGACTCCGGAGGATCTAGCGGAGGCTCCTCTGGCTCTGAGACACCTGGCACAAGCGAGA
GCGCAACACCTGAAAGCAGCGGGGGCAGCAGCGGGGGGTCAAACCAAAAATTCATACTGGGACTGGCCAT
CGGAATCACCAGCGTGGGCTACGGCCTGATCGACTACGAGACAAAGAATATCATCGATGCCGGCGTTAGA
CTGTTCCCCGAGGCCAACGTGGAAAACAACGAGGGAAGAAGGTCCAAACGTGGAAGCAGAAGACTGAAGC
GACGCCGCATTCACAGACTTGAACGGGTGAAGAAGCTGCTCGAGGATTATAATCTGCTGGATCAGTCCCA
GATTCCTCAGTCTACAAACCCCTACGCCATCCGCGTGAAGGGCCTGTCTGAAGCCCTGAGCAAGGACGAA
CTCGTGATTGCCCTGCTCCATATCGCCAAGAGAAGAGGCATCCACAAGATCGACGTGATCGACAGCAACG
ACGACGTGGGGAACGAGCTCAGCACCAAGGAACAGCTGAATAAGAACAGCAAGCTGCTGAAAGACAAATT
TGTGTGCCAGATCCAGCTGGAAAGAATGAATGAGGGCCAGGTGCGGGGAGAGAAAAACCGGTTCAAGACC
GCTGATATCATCAAGGAAATCATCCAGCTGCTGAATGTGCAGAAGAACTTCCACCAGCTGGACGAGAACT
TCATCAACAAGTACATCGAACTGGTTGAGATGAGACGGGAATACTTCGAGGGCCCCGGCAAGGGCAGTCC
ATATGGCTGGGAAGGCGACCCTAAGGCTTGGTACGAGACACTGATGGGCCACTGCACCTACTTCCCAGAT
GAGCTGAGAAGCGTGAAATACGCCTACAGTGCCGACCTGTTCAACGCTCTGAACGACCTGAACAACCTGG
TCATCCAAAGAGATGGACTGTCTAAGCTCGAGTATCATGAGAAGTATCACATCATCGAGAACGTGTTCAA
GCAGAAGAAGAAACCTACACTGAAGCAGATCGCCAATGAGATCAATGTCAACCCTGAAGATATCAAGGGC
TACAGAATCACAAAGTCTGGCAAGCCCCAGTTTACCGAGTTTAAGCTCTACCACGACCTGAAAAGCGTGC
TGTTTGACCAGAGCATCCTGGAGAACGAAGACGTGCTGGACCAGATCGCTGAGATCCTGACCATCTACCA
GGACAAGGATAGCATCAAATCTAAGCTGACGGAACTGGACATCCTGCTGAACGAGGAAGATAAGGAAAAC
ATCGCCCAGCTGACTGGCTACACCGGGACCCACCGGCTCAGCCTGAAATGCATCCGGCTGGTCCTGGAAG
AGCAGTGGTATTCTAGCCGGAATCAGATGGAAATCTTCACACACCTGAACATTAAGCCTAAGAAGATCAA
CCTGACAGCCGCCAACAAGATCCCGAAGGCTATGATCGACGAGTTCATCCTGAGCCCTGTGGTGAAGAGG
ACCTTCGGCCAGGCCATTAACCTTATTAACAAGATCATAGAAAAGTACGGCGTGCCTGAAGATATCATCA
TCGAGCTGGCCAGAGAAAATAATAGCAAGGACAAGCAGAAGTTCATCAATGAGATGCAGAAAAAGAACGA
GAACACCAGAAAGAGAATTAACGAAATCATCGGCAAGTATGGCAACCAGAACGCCAAGAGACTGGTCGAG
AAGATTAGACTGCACGACGAGCAGGAGGGCAAGTGCCTGTACTCACTGGAAAGCATCCCTCTGGAGGACC
TGCTGAACAACCCCAACCACTACGAGGTGGACCACATCATTCCAAGATCTGTGTCCTTCGACAACTCTTA
CCACAACAAAGTGCTCGTGAAGCAGAGCGAGAACTCCAAAAAATCCAACCTGACCCCTTACCAGTACTTT
AACAGCGGCAAGTCCAAGCTCTCTTACAACCAGTTTAAACAACACATCCTGAACCTGAGCAAGTCCCAGG
ATAGAATCAGCAAAAAAAAGAAAGAGTATCTGCTGGAAGAACGGGACATCAACAAGTTCGAGGTGCAAAA
AGAGTTCATCAATAGAAACCTGGTGGATACCCGGTACGCCACAAGAGAGCTGACAAACTACCTGAAGGCC
TACTTCAGCGCCAACAATATGAACGTGAAGGTGAAAACGATCAACGGCAGCTTCACCGATTACCTGCGGA
AAGTGTGGAAGTTTAAGAAGGAACGGAACCACGGCTACAAGCACCACGCCGAGGACGCCCTGATTATCGC
TAATGCCGATTTCCTGTTCAAAGAGAACAAGAAGCTGAAAGCCGTGAACTCTGTGCTGGAAAAACCTGAG
ATCGAGAGCAAGCAGCTGGATATCCAGGTGGATAGCGAGGATAACTACAGCGAAATGTTCATCATCCCTA
AGCAGGTCCAGGACATCAAGGACTTCAGAAACTTCAAGTACAGCCACAGAGTGGACAAGAAGCCTAACAG
ACAGCTGATCAACGATACACTGTACAGCACCCGGAAGAAGGACAACTCCACCTACATCGTGCAGACCATC
AAAGATATCTATGCCAAAGATAATACCACCCTGAAGAAGCAGTTTGACAAGTCACCCGAGAAGTTCCTCA
TGTACCAACACGATCCGCGGACCTTCGAGAAGTTGGAAGTGATCATGAAGCAGTACGCTAATGAGAAGAA
TCCTCTGGCCAAGTACCACGAGGAAACAGGCGAGTACCTGACCAAATACAGCAAAAAAAACAACGGCCCT
ATCGTGAAAAGCCTGAAGTACATTGGAAACAAGCTGGGCAGCCACCTAGATGTGACCCACCAGTTCAAGA
GCAGCACCAAGAAGTTGGTGAAGCTGAGCATCAAGCCTTATAGATTCGACGTCTACCTGACCGACAAGGG
ATATAAGTTCATCACCATCAGCTACCTGGACGTGCTGAAGAAAGACAATTACTACTACATACCCGAACAG
AAGTACGACAAGCTCAAACTGGGCAAGGCCATCGACAAAAACGCCAAGTTTATCGCTAGCTTCTACAAGA
ATGATCTGATCAAGCTGGACGGCGAGATCTACAAGATCATCGGCGTGAATAGCGACACCAGAAACATGAT
CGAACTGGATCTGCCTGACATCAGATACAAAGAATACTGCGAGCTGAACAATATCAAGGGCGAACCTAGA
ATCAAAAAGACCATCGGCAAAAAGGTGAATAGCATCGAAAAACTGACAACCGACGTGCTGGGCAACGTGT
TCACCAACACCCAGTACACAAAACCTCAGCTGCTGTTCAAGCGAGGAAATTCTGGCGGCTCAAAAAGAAC
CGCCGACGGCAGCGAATTCGAGCCCAAGAAGAAGAGGAAAGTCGGAAGCGGAGCTACTAACTTCAGCCTG
CTGAAGCAGGCTGGAGACGTGGAGGAGAACCCTGGACCTATGGTGAGCAAGGGCGAGGAGCTGTTCACCG
GGGTGGTGCCCATCCTGGTCGAGCTGGACGGCGACGTAAACGGCCACAAGTTCAGCGTGTCCGGCGAGGG
CGAGGGCGATGCCACCTACGGCAAGCTGACCCTGAAGTTCATCTGCACCACCGGCAAGCTGCCCGTGCCC
TGGCCCACCCTCGTGACCACCCTGACCTATGGAGTGCAGTGCTTCAGCCGCTACCCCGACCACATGAAGC
AGCACGACTTCTTCAAGTCCGCCATGCCCGAAGGCTACGTCCAGGAGCGCACCATCTTCTTCAAGGACGA
CGGCAACTACAAGACCCGCGCCGAGGTGAAGTTCGAGGGCGACACCCTGGTGAACCGCATCGAGCTGAAG
GGCATCGACTTCAAGGAGGACGGCAACATCCTGGGGCACAAGCTGGAGTACAACTACAACAGCCACAACG
TCTATATCATGGCCGACAAGCAGAAGAACGGCATCAAGGTGAACTTCAAGATCCGCCACAACATCGAGGA
CGGCAGCGTGCAGCTCGCCGACCACTACCAGCAGAACACCCCCATCGGCGACGGCCCCGTGCTGCTGCCC
GACAACCACTACCTGAGCACCCAGTCCGCCCTGAGCAAAGACCCCAACGAGAAGCGCGATCACATGGTCC
TGCTGGAGTTCGTGACCGCCGCCGGGATCACTCTCGGCATGGACGAGCTGTACAAGTCTGGTGGTTCTCC
CAAGAAGAAGAGGAAAGTCTAACCGGTCATCATCACCATCACCATTGAGTTTAAACCCGCTGATCAGCCT
CGACTGTGCCTTCTAGTTGCCAGCCATCTGTTGTTTGCCCCTCCCCCGTGCCTTCCTTGACCCTGGAAGG
TGCCACTCCCACTGTCCTTTCCTAATAAAATGAGGAAATTGCATCGCATTGTCTGAGTAGGTGTCATTCT
ATTCTGGGGGGTGGGGTGGGGCAGGACAGCAAGGGGGAGGATTGGGAAGACAATAGCAGGCATGCTGGGG
ATGCGGTGGGCTCTATGGCTTCTGAGGCGGAAAGAACCAGCTGGGGCTCGATACCGTCGACCTCTAGCTA
GAGCTTGGCGTAATCATGGTCATAGCTGTTTCCTGTGTGAAATTGTTATCCGCTCACAATTCCACACAAC
ATACGAGCCGGAAGCATAAAGTGTAAAGCCTAGGGTGCCTAATGAGTGAGCTAACTCACATTAATTGCGT
TGCGCTCACTGCCCGCTTTCCAGTCGGGAAACCTGTCGTGCCAGCTGCATTAATGAATCGGCCAACGCGC
GGGGAGAGGCGGTTTGCGTATTGGGCGCTCTTCCGCTTCCTCGCTCACTGACTCGCTGCGCTCGGTCGTT
CGGCTGCGGCGAGCGGTATCAGCTCACTCAAAGGCGGTAATACGGTTATCCACAGAATCAGGGGATAACG
CAGGAAAGAACATGTGAGCAAAAGGCCAGCAAAAGGCCAGGAACCGTAAAAAGGCCGCGTTGCTGGCGTT
TTTCCATAGGCTCCGCCCCCCTGACGAGCATCACAAAAATCGACGCTCAAGTCAGAGGTGGCGAAACCCG
ACAGGACTATAAAGATACCAGGCGTTTCCCCCTGGAAGCTCCCTCGTGCGCTCTCCTGTTCCGACCCTGC
CGCTTACCGGATACCTGTCCGCCTTTCTCCCTTCGGGAAGCGTGGCGCTTTCTCATAGCTCACGCTGTAG
GTATCTCAGTTCGGTGTAGGTCGTTCGCTCCAAGCTGGGCTGTGTGCACGAACCCCCCGTTCAGCCCGAC
CGCTGCGCCTTATCCGGTAACTATCGTCTTGAGTCCAACCCGGTAAGACACGACTTATCGCCACTGGCAG
CAGCCACTGGTAACAGGATTAGCAGAGCGAGGTATGTAGGCGGTGCTACAGAGTTCTTGAAGTGGTGGCC
TAACTACGGCTACACTAGAAGAACAGTATTTGGTATCTGCGCTCTGCTGAAGCCAGTTACCTTCGGAAAA
AGAGTTGGTAGCTCTTGATCCGGCAAACAAACCACCGCTGGTAGCGGTGGTTTTTTTGTTTGCAAGCAGC
AGATTACGCGCAGAAAAAAAGGATCTCAAGAAGATCCTTTGATCTTTTCTACGGGGTCTGACACTCAGTG
GAACGAAAACTCACGTTAAGGGATTTTGGTCATGAGATTATCAAAAAGGATCTTCACCTAGATCCTTTTA
AATTAAAAATGAAGTTTTAAATCAATCTAAAGTATATATGAGTAAACTTGGTCTGACAGTTACCAATGCT
TAATCAGTGAGGCACCTATCTCAGCGATCTGTCTATTTCGTTCATCCATAGTTGCCTGACTCCCCGTCGT
GTAGATAACTACGATACGGGAGGGCTTACCATCTGGCCCCAGTGCTGCAATGATACCGCGAGACCCACGC
TCACCGGCTCCAGATTTATCAGCAATAAACCAGCCAGCCGGAAGGGCCGAGCGCAGAAGTGGTCCTGCAA
CTTTATCCGCCTCCATCCAGTCTATTAATTGTTGCCGGGAAGCTAGAGTAAGTAGTTCGCCAGTTAATAG
TTTGCGCAACGTTGTTGCCATTGCTACAGGCATCGTGGTGTCACGCTCGTCGTTTGGTATGGCTTCATTC
AGCTCCGGTTCCCAACGATCAAGGCGAGTTACATGATCCCCCATGTTGTGCAAAAAAGCGGTTAGCTCCT
TCGGTCCTCCGATCGTTGTCAGAAGTAAGTTGGCCGCAGTGTTATCACTCATGGTTATGGCAGCACTGCA
TAATTCTCTTACTGTCATGCCATCCGTAAGATGCTTTTCTGTGACTGGTGAGTACTCAACCAAGTCATTC
TGAGAATAGTGTATGCGGCGACCGAGTTGCTCTTGCCCGGCGTCAATACGGGATAATACCGCGCCACATA
GCAGAACTTTAAAAGTGCTCATCATTGGAAAACGTTCTTCGGGGCGAAAACTCTCAAGGATCTTACCGCT
GTTGAGATCCAGTTCGATGTAACCCACTCGTGCACCCAACTGATCTTCAGCATCTTTTACTTTCACCAGC
GTTTCTGGGTGAGCAAAAACAGGAAGGCAAAATGCCGCAAAAAAGGGAATAAGGGCGACACGGAAATGTT
GAATACTCATACTCTTCCTTTTTCAATATTATTGAAGCATTTATCAGGGTTATTGTCTCATGAGCGGATA
CATATTTGAATGTATTTAGAAAAATAAACAAATAGGGGTTCCGCGCACATTTCCCCGAAAAGTGCCACCT
GACGTCGACGGATCGGGAGATCGATCTCCCGATCCCCTAGGGTCGACTCTCAGTACAATCTGCTCTGATG
CCGCATAGTTAAGCCAGTATCTGCTCCCTGCTTGTGTGTTGGAGGTCGCTGAGTAGTGCGCGAGCAAAAT
TTAAGCTACAACAAGGCAAGGCTTGACCGACAATTGCATGAAGAATCTGCTTAGGGTTAGGCGTTTTGCG
CTGCTTCGCGATGTACGGGCCAGATATACGCGTTGACATTGATTATTGACTAGTTATTAATAGTAATCAA
TTACGGGGTCATTAGTTCATAGCCCATATATGGAGTTCCGCGTTACATAACTTACGGTAAATGGCCCGCC
TGGCTGACCGCCCAACGACCCCCGCCCATTGACGTCAATAATGACGTATGTTCCCATAGTAACGCCAATA
GGGAC
Features (pLannotate 1.2.2; 18 found; start..end, strand, type, name):
    200..403     +  promoter       CMV promoter: human cytomegalovirus (CMV) immediate early promoter
    445..463     +  promoter       T7 promoter: promoter for bacteriophage T7 RNA polymerase
    534..1010    +  CDS            tadA: TADA_ECOLI - Also known as yfhC. Experimental evidence at protein level: Swiss-Prot protein existence level 1. Catalyzes the deamination of adenosine to inosine at the wobble position 34 of tRNA(Arg2). Essential for cell viability. From Escherichia coli (strain K12).
   1131..1622    +  CDS            tadA: TADA_ECOLI - Also known as yfhC. Experimental evidence at protein level: Swiss-Prot protein existence level 1. Catalyzes the deamination of adenosine to inosine at the wobble position 34 of tRNA(Arg2). Essential for cell viability. From Escherichia coli (strain K12).
   1725..4877    +  CDS            cas9: CAS9_STAAU - Experimental evidence at protein level: Swiss-Prot protein existence level 1. CRISPR (clustered regularly interspaced short palindromic repeat) is an adaptive immune system that provides protection against mobile genetic elements (viruses, transposable elements and conjugative plasmids). CRISPR clusters contain spacers, sequences complementary to antecedent mobile elements, and target invading nucleic acids. CRISPR clusters are transcribed and processed into CRISPR RNA (crRNA). In type II CRISPR systems correct processing of pre-crRNA requires a trans- encoded small RNA (tracrRNA)
   5010..5726    +  CDS            EGFP: EGFP is a basic (constitutively fluorescent) green fluorescent protein published in 1996, derived from Aequorea victoria. It is reported to be a rapidly-maturing weak dimer with moderate acid sensitivity.
   5814..6038    +  polyA_signal   bGH poly(A) signal: bovine growth hormone polyadenylation signal
   6042..6063    +  promoter       SV40 promoter (fragment): SV40 enhancer and early promoter
   6068..6084    +  misc_feature   MCS (fragment): pBluescript multiple cloning site
   6133..6149    -  protein_bind   lac operator: The lac repressor binds to the lac operator to inhibit transcription in E. coli. This inhibition can be relieved by adding lactose or isopropyl-β-D-thiogalactopyranoside (IPTG). lac repressor encoded by lacI
   6157..6187    -  promoter       lac promoter: promoter for the E. coli lac operon
   6202..6223    -  protein_bind   CAP binding site: CAP binding activates transcription in the presence of cAMP. E. coli catabolite activator protein
   6236..6328    -  CDS            lacI (fragment): lac repressor; lacI; The lac repressor binds to the lac operator to inhibit transcription in E. coli. This inhibition can be relieved by adding lactose or isopropyl-β-D-thiogalactopyranoside (IPTG).
   6511..7099    -  rep_origin     ori: high-copy-number ColE1/pMB1/pBR322/pUC origin of replication
   7270..8130    -  CDS            AmpR: β-lactamase; bla; confers resistance to ampicillin, carbenicillin, and related antibiotics
   8131..8235    -  promoter       AmpR promoter: bla
   8306..8350    -  misc_feature   bom (fragment): basis of mobility region from pBR322
   8505..199     +  enhancer       CMV enhancer (across the origin): human cytomegalovirus immediate early enhancer
