[The description below was written by a language model from this plasmid's Addgene catalogue record and pLannotate feature annotations shown in this document.]
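Description:
SlugABEmax is a mammalian expression plasmid for CRISPR adenine base editing, built on a backbone recorded as expression vector pKK44 and catalogued as an empty backbone with no separate insert. It is propagated in E. coli as a high-copy plasmid through a ColE1/pUC-type origin and selected with ampicillin via the β-lactamase gene and its native promoter. Residual lac promoter/operator, CAP site, lacI, MCS, SV40 promoter and bom fragments are backbone remnants with no evident role in the payload.

The payload is a single transcription unit driven by the human CMV immediate-early enhancer and promoter, with a T7 promoter just downstream that could support in vitro transcription. Two consecutive coding regions matching E. coli TadA, the tRNA adenosine deaminase, are followed by a Cas9 open reading frame. This is the ABEmax-style arrangement in which a tandem TadA deaminase is fused to a Cas9 nickase. The annotation tool matched the Cas9 segment to Staphylococcus aureus Cas9, but the catalogue entry identifies it as SlugCas9 carrying the D10A mutation, which inactivates one nuclease domain so the enzyme nicks rather than cuts. An EGFP coding sequence lies downstream of the Cas9 and before the bovine growth hormone polyadenylation signal. It presumably reports on transfected cells, though the record does not state how it is linked to the editor.

No guide RNA cassette or U6 promoter is annotated, so the guide would apparently have to be supplied separately. The construct is used to install targeted A-to-G changes in mammalian cells with the compact SlugCas9.
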