Addgene plasmid #163798: SlugABEmax
Purpose: (Empty Backbone) Expresses ABEmax and nSlugCas9
Depositing lab: Yongming Wang. Depositing organization: Fudan University. Publication: Discovery and engineering of small SlugCas9 with broad targeting range and high specificity and activity. Hu Z, Zhang C, Wang S, Gao S, Wei J, Li M, Hou L, Mao H, Wei Y, Qi T, Liu H, Liu D, Lan F, Lu D, Wang H, Li J, Wang Y. Nucleic Acids Res. 2021 Mar 15. pii: 6171296. doi: 10.1093/nar/gkab148. PubMed 33721016.
Backbone
  Vector backbone: Expression vector pKK44
  Vector type: Mammalian Expression, CRISPR
Growth in bacteria
  Bacterial resistance: Ampicillin, 100 μg/mL
  Growth temperature: 37°C
  Growth strain: DH5alpha
  Copy number: High Copy
Gene/Insert
  Gene/Insert name: None
  Mutation: SlugCas9 (D10A)
Terms and licenses: Academic/Nonprofit Terms; Industry Terms: Not Available to Industry
How to cite: SlugABEmax was a gift from Yongming Wang (Addgene plasmid # 163798 ; http://n2t.net/addgene:163798 ; RRID:Addgene_163798)
